Addgene plasmid #63114: MT583
Purpose: The gDNA construct is designed for arabidopsis ecotype Est-1 ACD6 expression in other genetic backgrounds.
Depositing lab: Detlef Weigel. Depositing organization: Max Planck Institute for Developmental Biology. Publication: Natural allelic variation underlying a major fitness trade-off in Arabidopsis thaliana. Todesco M, Balasubramanian S, Hu TT, Traw MB, Horton M, Epple P, Kuhns C, Sureshkumar S, Schwartz C, Lanz C, Laitinen RA, Huang Y, Chory J, Lipka V, Borevitz JO, Dangl JL, Bergelson J, Nordborg M, Weigel D. Nature. 2010 Jun 3;465(7298):632-6. doi: 10.1038/nature09083. PubMed 20520716.
Backbone
  Vector backbone: pGreenIIS BAR
  Backbone size w/o insert (bp): 4431
  Total vector size (bp): 12418
  Vector type: Plant Expression
  Selectable markers: Basta
Growth in bacteria
  Bacterial resistance: Spectinomycin, 50 μg/mL
  Growth temperature: 37°C
  Growth strain: DH5alpha
  Copy number: High Copy
Gene/Insert
  Gene/Insert name: ACD6 (Accelerated Cell Death 6)
Terms and licenses: Academic/Nonprofit Terms; Industry Terms: Not Available to Industry
How to cite: MT583 was a gift from Detlef Weigel (Addgene plasmid # 63114 ; http://n2t.net/addgene:63114 ; RRID:Addgene_63114)
