[The description below was written by a language model from this plasmid's Addgene catalogue record and pLannotate feature annotations shown in this document.]
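Description:
MT583 is a plant binary T-DNA vector built on the pGreenIIS BAR backbone, carrying a genomic fragment of the Arabidopsis thaliana ACD6 (Accelerated Cell Death 6) gene from the Est-1 ecotype. The complete plasmid is about 12.4 kb, of which the backbone accounts for roughly 4.4 kb. In E. coli it replicates at high copy from a ColE1/pUC-type origin and is selected with spectinomycin through the aadA gene. A pSa origin is also present. In pGreen-type vectors this origin supports replication in Agrobacterium, normally with replication functions supplied by a helper plasmid.

The nopaline-type left and right border repeats delimit the DNA transferred into the plant genome. Next to the left border sits a bar (phosphinothricin acetyltransferase) cassette driven by the NOS promoter and ended by the NOS terminator, which gives Basta (glufosinate) resistance for selecting transformed plants. The insert, roughly 8 kb, lies in a pBluescript-derived multiple cloning site flanked by T7 and T3 promoters and remnants of lacZα. The annotation detects ACD6 coding sequence as several separate fragments on the forward strand, which is consistent with an intron-containing genomic clone. Several kilobases of sequence lie upstream of these fragments and some lies downstream. No heterologous plant promoter is annotated, which suggests expression depends on the native flanking sequence, although the record does not say so explicitly. The short matches to a chicken β-actin promoter and to an RSF origin are probably annotation artefacts.

ACD6 is a dose-dependent activator of salicylic acid-linked defence and cell death. The stated purpose of the construct is to express the Est-1 allele in other genetic backgrounds, allowing the effects of this natural variant to be tested.
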