Features (pLannotate 1.2.2; 25 found; start..end, strand, type, name):
    542..564     +  misc_feature   LB T-DNA repeat: left border repeat from nopaline C58 T-DNA (truncated)
    588..840     -  terminator     NOS terminator: nopaline synthase terminator and poly(A) signal
    863..1411    -  CDS            bar: PAT_STRHY - Experimental evidence at protein level: Swiss-Prot protein existence level 1. Inactivates phosphinothricin (PPT) by transfer of an acetyl group from acetyl CoA. Can also acetylate demethylphosphinothricin but not PTT or glutamate. This enzyme is an effector of phosphinothricin tripeptide (PTT or bialaphos) resistance. From Streptomyces hygroscopicus. Introduced by genetic manipulation and expressed in glufosinate-tolerant maize by Dekalb Genetics.
   1453..1632    -  promoter       NOS promoter: nopaline synthase promoter
   1747..1902    -  CDS            lacZα (fragment): LacZα fragment of β-galactosidase; lacZ fragment
   1910..1928    +  promoter       T7 promoter: promoter for bacteriophage T7 RNA polymerase
   1937..2000    -  misc_feature   MCS (fragment): pBluescript multiple cloning site
   2299..2414    +  ncRNA          snoR9 plant (fragment): Accession: RF00348 - Small nucleolar RNA snoR9
   5543..5617    +  CDS            ACD6 (fragment): ACD6_ARATH - Experimental evidence at protein level: Swiss-Prot protein existence level 1. Dose-dependent activator of the defense response against virulent pathogens, including bacteria, fungi and oomycetes, that acts in a positive feedback loop with the defense signal salicylic acid (SA) (PubMed:14507999, PubMed:20520716, PubMed:10488236, PubMed:16297071, PubMed:19144005). Regulates the salicylic acid (SA) signaling pathway leading to cell death and modulating cell fate (e.g. cell enlargement and/or cell division) (PubMed:14507999, PubMed:10488236, PubMed:11722764). In response to SA signali
   6390..6410    -  promoter       chicken β-actin promoter (fragment): contains a 21-bp deletion relative to the standard chicken β-actin promoter
   7087..7839    +  CDS            ACD6 (fragment): ACD6_ARATH - Experimental evidence at protein level: Swiss-Prot protein existence level 1. Dose-dependent activator of the defense response against virulent pathogens, including bacteria, fungi and oomycetes, that acts in a positive feedback loop with the defense signal salicylic acid (SA) (PubMed:14507999, PubMed:20520716, PubMed:10488236, PubMed:16297071, PubMed:19144005). Regulates the salicylic acid (SA) signaling pathway leading to cell death and modulating cell fate (e.g. cell enlargement and/or cell division) (PubMed:14507999, PubMed:10488236, PubMed:11722764). In response to SA signali
   7962..8498    +  CDS            ACD6 (fragment): ACD6_ARATH - Experimental evidence at protein level: Swiss-Prot protein existence level 1. Dose-dependent activator of the defense response against virulent pathogens, including bacteria, fungi and oomycetes, that acts in a positive feedback loop with the defense signal salicylic acid (SA) (PubMed:14507999, PubMed:20520716, PubMed:10488236, PubMed:16297071, PubMed:19144005). Regulates the salicylic acid (SA) signaling pathway leading to cell death and modulating cell fate (e.g. cell enlargement and/or cell division) (PubMed:14507999, PubMed:10488236, PubMed:11722764). In response to SA signali
   8564..9226    +  CDS            ACD6 (fragment): ACD6_ARATH - Experimental evidence at protein level: Swiss-Prot protein existence level 1. Dose-dependent activator of the defense response against virulent pathogens, including bacteria, fungi and oomycetes, that acts in a positive feedback loop with the defense signal salicylic acid (SA) (PubMed:14507999, PubMed:20520716, PubMed:10488236, PubMed:16297071, PubMed:19144005). Regulates the salicylic acid (SA) signaling pathway leading to cell death and modulating cell fate (e.g. cell enlargement and/or cell division) (PubMed:14507999, PubMed:10488236, PubMed:11722764). In response to SA signali
   9985..10031   -  misc_feature   MCS (fragment): pBluescript multiple cloning site
  10044..10062   -  promoter       T3 promoter: promoter for bacteriophage T3 RNA polymerase
  10105..10127   -  protein_bind   lac operator (fragment): The lac repressor binds to the lac operator to inhibit transcription in E. coli. This inhibition can be relieved by adding lactose or isopropyl-β-D-thiogalactopyranoside (IPTG). lac repressor encoded by lacI
  10131..10162   -  promoter       lac promoter: promoter for the E. coli lac operon
  10177..10198   -  protein_bind   CAP binding site: CAP binding activates transcription in the presence of cAMP. E. coli catabolite activator protein
  10211..10303   -  CDS            lacI (fragment): lac repressor; lacI; The lac repressor binds to the lac operator to inhibit transcription in E. coli. This inhibition can be relieved by adding lactose or isopropyl-β-D-thiogalactopyranoside (IPTG).
  10305..10429   -  rep_origin     RSF ori (fragment): Plasmids containing the RSF 1030 origin of replication can be propagated in E. coli cells that contain additional plasmids with compatible origins.
  10437..10461   +  misc_feature   RB T-DNA repeat: right border repeat from nopaline C58 T-DNA
  10552..11140   -  rep_origin     ori: high-copy-number ColE1/pMB1/pBR322/pUC origin of replication
  11314..12099   -  CDS            aadA: S3AD_SHIFL - Experimental evidence at protein level: Swiss-Prot protein existence level 1. Mediates bacterial resistance to the antibiotics streptomycin and spectinomycin. From Shigella flexneri.
  12284..12385   +  CDS            TRA2_ECOLX (fragment): Protein predicted: Swiss-Prot protein existence level 4. Required for transposition of transposon Tn903. From Escherichia coli.
  12390..407     +  rep_origin     pSa ori (across the origin): origin of replication from bacterial plasmid pSa
>Addgene plasmid #63114 | MT583 | depositor full sequence | sequence record 123558 | MT583 sequence 12418 bps
TTTTTATCCCCGGAAGCCTGTGGATAGAGGGTAGTTATCCACGTGAAACCGCTAATGCCCCGCAAAGCCT
TGATTCACGGGGCTTTCCGGCCCGCTCCAAAAACTATCCACGTGAAATCGCTAATCAGGGTACGTGAAAT
CGCTAATCGGAGTACGTGAAATCGCTAATAAGGTCACGTGAAATCGCTAATCAAAAAGGCACGTGAGAAC
GCTAATAGCCCTTTCAGATCAACAGCTTGCAAACACCCCTCGCTCCGGCAAGTAGTTACAGCAAGTAGTA
TGTTCAATTAGCTTTTCAATTATGAATATATATATCAATTATTGGTCGCCCTTGGCTTGTGGACAATGCG
CTACGCGCACCGGCTCCGCCCGTGGACAACCGCAAGCGGTTGCCCACCGTCGAGCGCCAGCGCCTTTGCC
CACAACCCGGCGGCCGGCCGCAACAGATCGTTTTATAAATTTTTTTTTTTGAAAAAGAAAAAGCCCGAAA
GGCGGCAACCTCTCGGGCTTCTGGATTTCCGATCCCCGGAATTAGAGATCTTGGCAGGATATATTGTGGT
GTAACGTTATCAGCTTGCATGCCGGTCGATCTAGTAACATAGATGACACCGCGCGCGATAATTTATCCTA
GTTTGCGCGCTATATTTTGTTTTCTATCGCGTATTAAATGTATAATTGCGGGACTCTAATCATAAAAACC
CATCTCATAAATAACGTCATGCATTACATGTTAATTATTACATGCTTAACGTAATTCAACAGAAATTATA
TGATAATCATCGCAAGACCGGCAACAGGATTCAATCTTAAGAAACTTTATTGCCAAATGTTTGAACGATC
TGCTTGACTCTAGGGGTCATCAGATTTCGGTGACGGGCAGGACCGGACGGGGCGGCACCGGCAGGCTGAA
GTCCAGCTGCCAGAAACCCACGTCATGCCAGTTCCCGTGCTTGAAGCCGGCCGCCCGCAGCATGCCGCGG
GGGGCATATCCGAGCGCCTCGTGCATGCGCACGCTCGGGTCGTTGGGCAGCCCGATGACAGCGACCACGC
TCTTGAAGCCCTGTGCCTCCAGGGACTTCAGCAGGTGGGTGTAGAGCGTGGAGCCCAGTCCCGTCCGCTG
GTGGCGGGGGGAGACGTACACGGTGGACTCGGCCGTCCAGTCGTAGGCGTTGCGTGCCTTCCAGGGACCC
GCGTAGGCGATGCCGGCGACCTCGCCGTCCACCTCGGCGACGAGCCAGGGATAGCGCTCCCGCAGACGGA
CGAGGTCGTCCGTCCACTCCTGCGGTTCCTGCGGCTCGGTACGGAAGTTGACCGTGCTTGTCTCGATGTA
GTGGTTGACGATGGTGCAGACCGCCGGCATGTCCGCCTCGGTGGCACGGCGGATGTCGGCCGGGCGTCGT
TCTGGGCTCATGGTAGATCCCCTCGATCGAGTTGAGAGTGAATATGAGACTCTAATTGGATACCGAGGGG
AATTTATGGAACGTCAGTGGAGCATTTTTGACAAGAAATATTTGCTAGCTGATAGTGACCTTAGGCGACT
TTTGAACGCGCAATAATGGTTTCTGACGTATGTGCTTAGCTCATTAAACTCCAGAAACCCGCGGCTCAGT
GGCTCCTTCAACGTTGCGGTTCTGTCAGTTCCAAACGTAAAACGGCTTGTCCCGCGTCATCGGCGGGGGT
CATAACGTGACTCCCTTAATTCTCCGCTCATGTATCGATAACATTAACGTTTACAATTTCGCGCCATTCG
CCATTCAGGCTGCGCAACTGTTGGGAAGGGCGATCGGTGCGGGCCTCTTCGCTATTACGCCAGCTGGCGA
AAGGGGGATGTGCTGCAAGGCGATTAAGTTGGGTAACGCCAGGGTTTTCCCAGTCACGACGTTGTAAAAC
GACGGCCAGTGAGCGCGCGTAATACGACTCACTATAGGGCGAATTGGGTACCGGGCCCCCCCTCGAGGTC
GACGGTATCGATAAGCTTGATATCGAATTCCTGCAGCCCGAGTTTGTAGCCTATTCAAAGGCATTCTTCG
TATGAAAAAATCATCAAAAGTTTATTGATGAAAGGAGATTTTTGTTCTCTTTCAAAATAAAAATAAAAAG
CTAGATATGATGGTCTCTCTGAGAAGCGGTATCTTGGTAGCTTTAACTGGTAGCTCAACTCACTCAACGT
AGTCATCGAACACCGACTTCACAAGCTTGTCGTGCGTTGTTTCCGCATCTATTTGCACAACTCTACACCA
TTTATCGACGGTGTTAAATACAAATTCTTTACCCAATCATATCGAGAGAAGGATGAAAGAAGAATGAGGA
AGACGGTGATGAATTGGAAATTCCGATAATGTGAAAAACTCAGGTGAAGAAGACGAGTTGAAAAAAAAAA
ACGTTTCGTATTAATTCCTTTGATGATGATGACATGGACTGTTGCATCCGACATCATTTTTTTAATTGAT
GAAGTGGCAAGTAAGCCACCAAACAAACATGAAAATTTGCCTAAATAAATCAGCCAGATAAAGCTATATG
TTAGTCGCAACATGAATACTATTACAGTAATTAAAAACGAAAAAACGGCAAGTTACTTCAGCCGTTTAAT
GTCGTAACTCAACCGACAATCTTTAATTCAGTCGTATCGTTTAATAACGGCCGTAATTGCATGCTATTAT
AGTAATTATTCTTTCGCTACCAAGTCAGCTGTAACTAGGTCGAGTTATCTGTTAATCAAGCTCATTAATC
CAGATTGATGATTTTGAATAAGGGGATATGTCATTCTCACTAAGACGCTACATCTTGTAGAACTCATACC
AAGTGCTATCAGAATTACATCTTTAGTTGTAAGAGAAGAAAGTACCTAATTAAATGATGAGAATGAAGAG
ATCTTCCTCTAAAATTATGCAGCCGTTATTGATTAACGTACAGTATATGGTTTAGTGAATACCGGTTTGC
TTATCTCTCGAATTTTAGCCCCATACAAGTAAGTTAGATGAGATAAGGATAGTACTGTTTCTTTTGTATT
TCGATCTGTCAATCAGAGGTTCTGGTTCCCTGAGCCACTAGCAGCTCTTATTCATAATTTGATAAGACAG
GTCAGGTGAGAACGAGGTAAAGAAAGCTAGGTTGGGAAACTATCTGTGTCGTGGAAACTCGTCCAATTAT
ACTATACAGAGATAGATAGATAGTGTGACAAAACTGATCTATGATTAGCAAAAGCTGAATTCGGCATAGT
TATCCTGGAGGATCAACGTAGCAGTCTAAACAACTGTGGTTAATTGTAAGCATCCCGACTTGAAAACAAG
CACCTTTTTCACTAACTAGAGAAAAAATATTTTGATTAAAAACGGCAGAGTAATAAACTAACAAAAACAG
TCACAAGAGAAGATACATTTCACGGAACTCGAGCTGTTTCACGTCTTTTACGCTTGTTTGCATCTGCTAG
AGATGTTAGCCATCTAGTAATTGTCCATGTTTTAAGAAACTATATCTTCAACCCAAACTACTTACTATCG
AATCATTGGTTCTTTTGGTACTTACATGATTCGATTTTAGCAAACAAAATAAAACACACACACACATGAT
TCGATTGCTAACCAACACAAGAAACAAAACAAACACATCTTTGCCTATAAGATAATGTGTATAAAGCATA
CAACTAGTGATGTGAAGGAGGACAATGAGAAGACTATTTCATTATGCTGAACCGTCCTTGACGTCTTAGC
AGTTAACTCTGTAAAATGGGTTCATATCATAGTAAAAGAATCACTCTTACACAACAATTACATGCTAAAA
ACTGAGAAGCTAAGTTACCAAATTCTCTATATAGAAATACCAATCACTTACAATAACCAATGCTGCATAA
CAACTTTTGAGTCCATAACTGATAAATTGATAGAAACTGTTTGAATTTGCAAATCCAAAACCGTTTCTTA
GGATGGAGAATTAATGGGTTTGTATTTTTCTATTTCCGATCAAGGAAAAATATCTCAGGCAACAACTGTG
GAAGATAGGACATTTTGGGATGAAGGAGGAAACCATAGTTAACAAGCGGAAACAATATCAAAGGTTGATT
TCAAAGATCATAAAGTCAAAGTCAAATCCCATAGAGAGACTCGGTTACGGAAGTGTTGGTATCCGAATAT
CCGATAGTCATAGCCTCAGAACTTATGTTGGAATCAATAGGTTTAACCATGCAGTGTGCACTTTGGAAAT
CAAGCCAAGAAAAGCTATCCACGCAAACAATTTGCGTTAGAGCAAAATCGGATAAAGAGAAAGAAAATAT
AGGATTTAAAAATCTTATAGCGAGTAAGACTTATTTGAAGCATCGTCAAATTTACTTCTTTTGGTGTATA
TTTCTCATTATATGGTGCATATATCTGTTTATGTAATAAATTGTTTCCAAAAATTACTGTATACTGACTT
TGTAATCTTGTTTTGATATCAATGAATTTATAAGGAAAAAAATATAAAAAAATATAAAGTATGATGTACA
TGTAAAAAAAGTTGTTTCAAGCGTAATTGTTTTTTGGCTAGAGAATGAATATACAGCAACAGTAAACTAA
TAAACTTGCGATGAACTAAAATTTCTGGTATTCCTACAATCAATGAATCACTAATTTATCTATAAGTTTT
ATCTATATCCGCTTAAACCCCGCCTCAACTTGCTCTCTGGTCTGGGTATAGTTGGGCTACAACAGTGAAA
CCGTAATTAGGAAAGAAATGATAAAAACCCAATCCAGAAGCTTACTGCAAGATAAAGAGAAAGATCATGA
AGAGGTAGGAGTGATTCATATAACAAACAGGGTCACGTTGTCACTTTCTCCCAGAAAAATACAAATTTAG
ACTAACTATATAAGGAGACGACTTCAGAGTCTTCTAATGGGTTAGTATAACTCGGGTCATCTTTTAATCT
CTGGCTTTAAAGACATGGTAAGATTCCATATATATGAAAACTCTGTGTGTGGTGGATTGCTTTTTTCATT
TAAGGCAAAGATAGGTTTTAAGGCAGAAGACAAGAACGACCTTTGGCTTATTTATAGGAGACCACCACTT
TCACTTGAGTCGAGACAGTAACGACATTTAGAATTTGCATTACTCATCTTGTCCCTTTCTCCCAGGAAAA
AAAAATACAAATTTAGACCAACTATATTAGGAGACGACTTCAAAGTCTTCTAATGAGTTAGTAACTGGGG
TCATCTTTTAATCGCCGGCTTTCAAGACATGTACAATTTCATATGAAAACTCTGTGTGTGGTGGATTGCA
TCCAAGACAGTTTTAAGACAGAAGATAAGAACGGCCTTTGCTTATTTATAGGAGACCACCACTCCTCTCG
ATAACCATGACTCGAGACATTAACGACTTTTAAAACTAAGGGACGAACCTTAAGCAAAAGCTCTTGCATT
ACTCAAATTCTTCTGCCACTTGGTAAGTCTTTTTCTCTGCCCCTTCTGCATGCAATGGTTGACTTTTTTG
TTTGTGGACGTGGTAGTAACTAGTAAACTTAAATCTGTGTTTTCACTTTTCAAACCATTTGTGTGATTAT
TTTAGGTTTGCGATGGACAGTTCTGGAGCAGATCTAGATAGAATTGAGGCACAAAGGTCAATGTTAGTTT
CTCATGATCAACGGAAAGGTACATGAGTCATAGGGTGGCCACAAATTTTGAATATTCATTACATGTGCTT
TATTAACGAGTATAGTGACCCTATATAAATTATTATTGACACCTATGCAAAACCAACCAATCTACATAAA
AAAGATAAGGAAAAACTATTCTACTTGATTCTTGTTATAAACTAGGATATAACACTAGGATATAACTAGC
AATATACCACATAACAATTATATTGTTTTATAAAAATTTAATAAAATTAGTCTTATTCAACATGTCTTTT
ATTAACAAAATAATTAATAAAAATATAACCCATATGAATTACCGGTTAATAATATTTTAACTTTTTATTA
ATATCGATTCAAACCCGTTTCACCATATAACATGTCTCACAATATAACTTGTCCTACATTATTTTAAATT
GTTTATATGTTTAAATATATTTATAATATTTTAAACTTTTTAATTGAATTTGGATTTATTAATTATAATA
TTATAACTTAAAAAATTTACTATATCAGGTAAACTTAAACATTTCAACTATAAAAAAAACCGTATAGAAA
CTTTGTAAATTTGGATATTTACTAAGTTAAATTTCATGTTCATTAAGATTCGAATTCATTTTTTATCTTA
TTTTTTTTATGGCTCTGAACGATTGTCTAAATATTTTAGCTGATGTTGGACGTTGAACTCAATTTATTTT
CTATTAATTGAGTAATATATGTTCGTTTTAAACAATTGGAATCACAAGAATACAGACAAATTAAACTTTT
TATGTCTTATATGATGATTCAAAATAATTAAAAAATAAATCTTAATGATAGGAGAATCATTCTTTTAAAT
TTTATGATTTTTTTATTTTATAATTGATGTTAAAATCTTTTAATTGTAAAGTTGTTTGGTTATAACTTAT
AAGTAATGACATTCTTTGTAAATACTAACTGAAAACAAAGTTACTCTCTAAAATGTAATTCAAAAATATT
AATATAGATAGTTAAGAACTAATAAATGTCACTATCCAAGATTTATATAATTTAGTAAAAAATCTACATA
ATTTTTTTTTAACAAAACGCGCAAGTGTTTATGTTCTTTTCTCTTATGAGTCTTCAACTTGACAAATCTC
GATTAGTTAAAATTTAGATTAATTTTGAATTGACAATTAGATAAAGATATTTATGATTTTATTAACTTAT
TATATTTTGATATTTACAAATTTATATTTTAGATTTTTCATAAGTTAATTGATTTCATAGTTAGAACTCA
CAAATTTTGTCTCATGAACTGTAAGACGAGTGGTTAATTCGATTGATGAAATAAAACAGTAGAAATATTT
TGGCAAAAAGAAAACAATCGTAAGTGATACAAAATAGTTAGAAGTGATAAAAATTAGCGATAAGAGAGCT
GTAAAACTTTCGATATATCTACATAAGATAGTAACTACTATACTAGTAAATAACTATTTTGACCCTGGTA
ACAAATTGTTTTACCAGATTTCTCTCACAGCGGAGGAGTTGGCACCACGTCACCTACGGGCGACACCGAA
CCTGTGCCAAAGTTCCGTACTAACCTTAAATTGTCGGATCTTTTCGCTCTCCCTGGTGAAGATGTCGAGA
TGACTCCGGAGATTTTTGGTGGAATGAGTAATGGGGAAAAAGAATGTCTGGAGAAGTTGAGAAGCAATGG
AACGCCAATGGAACGTGTCAAGAGCAATACAGGAGATTCAATTCTTCATATTGCTGCTAAATGGGGTCAT
CTGGAACTAGTGAAGGAGATTGTCTTTGAATGTCCATGCCTTCTATTCGAGCAAAACTCAAGCCGTCAGA
CACCGCTACATGTGGCTGCTCATGGCGGTCATACCAAAGTTGTTGAGGCTCTTGTTGCATCGGTAACATC
TGCTTCAGCTAGTCTGAGTACTGAAGAGAGTGAGAGACTGAATCCACATGTTCGTAAGGACGAAGATGGA
AATACTGCTCTGTACTACGCCATTGAAGGACGCTATTTGGAGATGGCTACCTGTCTGGTGAACGCGGACA
AGGATGCTCCTTTTCTTGGAAATAACAAGGGAATATCTTCCTTGTACGAAGCCGTAGACGCTGGAAATAA
ATTTGAAGACCTTGTGAAAGCAATTTTGAAAACCACAGACGACAACGTGGACCGTGAAGTGAGGAAGTTT
AACTTAGATTCGAAATTACAAGGAAACAAACATCTTGCACATGTTGCTTTGAAGGCCAAAAGTATAGGTT
TGTTTTTTGTTTTCTTTAATAATCAGTAACAGCTACGTTTAATCTGTTAAAATTATGTAAAACCAGCTTG
GGACGAGAATCTCCTCCCCAAGATGGCTAATTGTTGTTCCCAATTGTTTGAGTAGGTGTCCTTGATGTTA
TTCTTGATGAATATCCAAGTCTTATGGACGAGCAAGATGAAGATGGTAGGACTTGTCTTTCATACGGAGC
ATCCATTGGGTATTATAAAGGACTATGCAACATCTTAAACCGATCAACAAAGGGTGTTTATGTCTGCGAC
CAAGATGGTTCTTTTCCAATTCATTCGGCTGCAAAAAACGATCATTACGAAATTATTAAAGAGTTTATAA
AACGTTGTCCAGCTTCAAAATACCTTCTTAACAGACTTGGTCAGAACATTCTCCACGTGGCGGCAAAAAA
TGAGGCCTCTCTTACTGCATATATGTTGATGCTTGATAAAGATACGAAACATCTGGGTGTTGGGCAAGAT
GTGGACGGGAATACACCTTTGCACCTTGCCGTCATGAACTGGGACTTTGACTCCATTACTTGTCTTGCTA
GCCGTAACCACGAGATACTGAAATTACGAAACAAAAGCGGCTTAAGAGCTAGGGATATTGCCGAGTCAGA
GGTGAAACCCAACTACATCTTTCATGAGGTATTTCTGATTCCGTTTCATACAACACATTTGATCCCTCAT
AAATGATTTATAGCTTGACCTCCATATTTTTGGAATTACAGAGGTGGACACTGGCGCTCTTATTATACGC
TATTCACTCAAGTGGTTTCGAATCTGTTAAGTCATTAACAAAACAGTCAGTGCCACTAGACCCTAAGAAT
AACAGACATTACGTCAACGCTCTTCTCGTGGTAGCGGCTCTTGTAGCCACAGTGACGTTTGCTGCAGGCT
TTACAATACCAGGTGGGTATATCAGCGATAGCAAAAAACCAAACTTGGGCAGGGCAACTTTGGCCACTAA
CCCAACTCTCTTCATTTTTCTGCTTTTTGACATCTTGGCAATGCAAAGTTCTGTTGCAACAATATGTACT
CTTATTTGGGCGCAGTTAGGTGATCCAAACCTCATCCGCAAATCCTTACATGTGGCCTTGCCCTTACTAC
TTTTTTCATTACTATGCATGCCCGTGGCATTCCTTTTTGGCGTGATCACTGCAATTGCCCATGTGAAATG
GCTTTTAGTCACCATTAGCATTATATCTGGTGGATTCTTCCTTTGCGCAATCTTTATCCTTGGCCCTCAC
GTCATGCTACAGCGGTCATACTTTCCGCCCAGTGCTGGTATATATCTCAGGACTTTTATGCTGACTATAG
ACATATCTGAGTTTTTTGTGCGTAAGATCAAAACTTGTTTTGGTTGTGTGGCGTGTGAATAAATCATCAA
AAGTTTATAGTTCAAAGGATATGTTTCTTCTCTTTTTTTTTTCTTTCAAAAAGCTACGAGATATGCTGGT
CTCTCTCAGAAGCGGCATCTTGATCATAGAATTCATTCGAAGTCCTATCAGAATTATCTGTAGTTGTAAT
AAAGCGTGAATTAAAAGTATATCATTCGAAGAAATTTCCTCTAAAATAATGGAGTGATATTTTATTATTC
GGTTTAGTAGATACCAGTTTACTTATCTCTCGAATTTATGAACCACATTCAAAGGAGATGAGTTTAACAA
AAAAAAAGGTAAATTGTTTTTTATTCTCGTCGTGCGTTCCACATGAGTCGTTTCCAAGAGCAATATAGAC
GATACTTCACAAGAATTATTATTTTTGTTGGGGTATAAAAATTTGAAGATACGTTTGGCAACGACAAAAC
GACGTTAGATTGTTCCAAGAGGTGCAAAAACTTAGGGACCCTCTTTATTCGTTCACTGTAACCACTGACC
ACAACATGATTAGGTAGACTCTTCTTTTTGTCGATGTTGATGTTTATACGATTTTGATGAGACTGGCTCT
ATCAAGATATGAATCTCTGATCATATCTCCACTAATCTTTCATCTTGTTATTCCCTCATTTACTTTTGAT
TTCCTTCTCTCTCTCTCTTTTTTATGTATACAAATTTTTCTTTATTTCGCTTCACTAAACCCCACCATGT
AATTGTGTGAGTTTTGGCGAAGTGGCGCAACACCGTAGAGCACACCGGGGGATCCACTAGTTCTAGAGCG
GCCGCCACCGCGGTGGAGCTCCAGCTTTTGTTCCCTTTAGTGAGGGTTAATTGCGCGCTTGGCGTAATCA
TGGTCATAGCTGTTTCCTGTGTGAAATTGTTATCCGCTCACAATTCCACACAACATACGAGCCGGAAGHC
ATAAAGTGTAAAGCCTGGGGTGCCTAATGAGTGAGCTAACTCACATTAATTGCGTTGCGCTCACTGCCCG
CTTTCCAGTCGGGAAACCTGTCGTGCCAGCTGCATTAATGAATCGGCCAACGCGCGGGGAGAGGCGGTTT
GCGTATTGGGCGCTCTTCCGCTTCCTCGCTCACTGACTCGCTGCGCTCGGTCGTTCGGCTGCGGCGAGCG
GTATCAGCTCACTCAAAGGCGGTAATACGGTTATCCACAGAATCAGGGGATAACGCAGGAAAGAACATGA
AGGCCTTGACAGGATATATTGGCGGGTAAACTAAGTCGCTGTATGTGTTTGTTTGAGATCTCATGTGAGC
AAAAGGCCAGCAAAAGGCCAGGAACCGTAAAAAGGCCGCGTTGCTGGCGTTTTTCCATAGGCTCCGCCCC
CCTGACGAGCATCACAAAAATCGACGCTCAAGTCAGAGGTGGCGAAACCCGACAGGACTATAAAGATACC
AGGCGTTTCCCCCTGGAAGCTCCCTCGTGCGCTCTCCTGTTCCGACCCTGCCGCTTACCGGATACCTGTC
CGCCTTTCTCCCTTCGGGAAGCGTGGCGCTTTCTCATAGCTCACGCTGTAGGTATCTCAGTTCGGTGTAG
GTCGTTCGCTCCAAGCTGGGCTGTGTGCACGAACCCCCCGTTCAGCCCGACCGCTGCGCCTTATCCGGTA
ACTATCGTCTTGAGTCCAACCCGGTAAGACACGACTTATCGCCACTGGCAGCAGCCACTGGTAACAGGAT
TAGCAGAGCGAGGTATGTAGGCGGTGCTACAGAGTTCTTGAAGTGGTGGCCTAACTACGGCTACACTAGA
AGAACAGTATTTGGTATCTGCGCTCTGCTGAAGCCAGTTACCTTCGGAAGAAGAGTTGGTAGCTCTTGAT
CCGGCAAACAAACCACCGCTGGTAGCGGTGGTTTTTTTGTTTGCAAGCAGCAGATTACGCGCAGAAAAAA
AGGATCTCAAGAAGATCCTTTGATCTTTTCTACGGGGTCTGACGCTCAGTGGAACGAAAACTCACGTTAA
GGGATTTTGGTCATGAGATTATCAAAAAGGATCTTCACCTAGATCCTTTTAAATTAAAAATGAAGTTTTA
AATCAATCTAAAGTATATATGTGTAACATTGGTCTAGTGATTATTTGCCGACTACCTTGGTGATCTCGCC
TTTCACGTAGTGAACAAATTCTTCCAACTGATCTGCGCGCGAGGCCAAGCGATCTTCTTGTCCAAGATAA
GCCTGCCTAGCTTCAAGTATGACGGGCTGATACTGGGCCGGCAGGCGCTCCATTGCCCAGTCGGCAGCGA
CATCCTTCGGCGCGATTTTGCCGGTTACTGCGCTGTACCAAATGCGGGACAACGTAAGCACTACATTTCG
CTCATCGCCAGCCCAGTCGGGCGGCGAGTTCCATAGCGTTAAGGTTTCATTTAGCGCCTCAAATAGATCC
TGTTCAGGAACCGGATCAAAGAGTTCCTCCGCCGCTGGACCTACCAAGGCAACGCTATGTTCTCTTGCTT
TTGTCAGCAAGATAGCCAGATCAATGTCGATCGTGGCTGGCTCGAAGATACCTGCAAGAATGTCATTGCG
CTGCCATTCTCCAAATTGCAGTTCGCGCTTAGCTGGATAACGCCACGGAATGATGTCGTCGTGCACAACA
ATGGTGACTTCTACAGCGCGGAGAATCTCGCTCTCTCCAGGGGAAGCCGAAGTTTCCAAAAGGTCGTTGA
TCAAAGCTCGCCGCGTTGTTTCATCAAGCCTTACGGTCACCGTAACCAGCAAATCAATATCACTGTGTGG
CTTCAGGCCGCCATCCACTGCGGAGCCGTACAAATGTACGGCCAGCAACGTCGGTTCGAGATGGCGCTCG
ATGACGCCAACTACCTCTGATAGTTGAGTCGATACTTCGGCGATCACCGCTTCCCTCATAACACCCCTTG
TATTACTGTTTATGTAAGCAGACAGTTTTATTGTTCATGATGATATATTTTTATCTTGTGCAATGTAACA
TCAGAGATTTTGAGACACAACGTGGCTTTGTTGAATAAATCGAACTTTTGCTGAGTTGAAGGATCAGATC
ACGCATCTTCCCGACAACGCAGACCGTTCCGTGGCAAAGCAAAAGTTCAAAATCACCAACTGGTCCACCT
ACAACAAAGCTCTCATCAACCGTGGCTCCCTCACTTTCTGGCTGGATGATGGGGCGATTCAGGCGATCCC
CATCCAACAGCCCGCCGTCGAGCGGGCT
