>Addgene plasmid #63114 | MT583 | addgene partial sequence | sequence record 123556 | M13pUC-Fwd 5'-CCCAGTCACGACGTTGTAAAACG-3'
TAATACGACTCACTATAGGGCGAATTGGGTACCGGGCCCCCCCTCGAGGTCGACGGTATCGATAAGCTTG
ATATCGAATTCCTGCAGCCCGAGTTTGTAGCCTATTCAAAGGCATTCTTCGTATGAAAAAATCATCAAAA
GTTTATTGATGAAAGGAGATTTTTGTTCTCTTTCAAAATAAAAATAAAAAGCTAGATATGATGGTCTCTC
TGAGAAGCGGTATCTTGGTAGCTTTAACTGGTAGCTCAACTCACTCAACGTAGTCATCGAACACCGACTT
CACAAGCTTGTCGTGCGTTGTTTCCGCATCTATTTGCACAACTCTACACCATTTATCGACGGTGTTAAAT
ACAAATTCTTTACCCAATCATATCGAGAGAAGGATGAAAGAAGAATGAGGAAGACGGTGATGAATTGGAA
ATTCCGATAATGTGAAAAACTCAGGTGAAGAAGACGAGTTGAAAAAAAAAAACGTTTCGTATTAATTCCT
TTGATGATGATGACATGGACTGTTGCATCCGACATCATTTTTTTAATTGATGAAGTGGCAAGTAAGCCAC
CAAACAAACATGAAAATTTGCCTAAATAAATCAGCCAGATAAAGCTATATGTTAGTCGCAACATGAATAC
TATTACAGTAATTAAAAACGAAAAAACGGCAAGTTACTTCAGCCGTTTAATGTCGTAACTCAACCGACAA
TCTTTAATTCAGTCGTATCGTTTAATAACGGCCGTAATTGCATGCTATTATAGTAATTATTCTTTCGCTA
CCAAGTCAGCTGTAACTAG
