>Addgene plasmid #63114 | MT583 | addgene partial sequence | sequence record 123557 | M13pUC-Rev 5'-AGCGGATAACAATTTCACACAGG-3'
GACCATGATTACGCCAAGCGCGCAATTAACCCTCACTAAAGGGAACAAAAGCTGGAGCTCCACCGCGGTG
GCGGCCGCTCTAGAACTAGTGGATCCCCCGGTGTGCTCTACGGTGTTGCGCCACTTCGCCAAAACTCACA
CAATTACATGGTGGGGTTTAGTGAAGCGAAATAAAGAAAAATTTGTATACATAAAAAAGAGAGAGAGAGA
AGGAAATCAAAAGTAAATGAGGGAATAACAAGATGAAAGATTAGTGGAGATATGATCAGAGATTCATATC
TTGATAGAGCCAGTCTCATCAAAATCGTATAAACATCAACATCGACAAAAAGAAGAGTCTACCTAATCAT
GTTGTGGTCAGTGGTTACAGTGAACGAATAAAGAGGGTCCCTAAGTTTTTGCACCTCTTGGAACAATCTA
ACGTCGTTTTGTCGTTGCCAAACGTATCTTCAAATTTTTATACCCCAACAAAAATAATAATTCTTGTGAA
GTATCGTCTATATTGCTCTTGGAAACGACTCATGTGGAACGCACGACGAGAATAAAAAACAATTTACCTT
TTTTTTTGTTAAACTCATCTCCTTTGAATGTGGTTCATAAATTCGAGAGATAAGTAAACTGGTATCTACT
AAACCGAATAATAAAATATCACTCCATTATTTTAGAGGAAATTTCTTCGAATGATATACTTTTAATTCAC
GCTTTATTACAACTACAGATAATTCTGATAGGACTTCGAATGAATTCTATGATCAAGATGCCGCTTCTGA
GAGAGACCAGCATATCTCGTAGCTTTTTGAAAGAAAAAAAAA
